>Addgene plasmid #35059 | IFI16-(192-393)-HinA-Y218A-Y267A | addgene partial sequence | sequence record 45473 | T7 5'-TAATACGACTCACTATAGGG-3'
CTCTGAATATTTTGTTTACTTTAGAAGGAGATATACCATGGGCAGCAGCCATCATCATCATCATCACAGC
AGCGGCCTGGTGCCGCGCGGCAGCCATATGCAGGTAACTCCCAGAAGAAATGTTCTCCAAAAACGCCCAG
TGATAGTGAAGGTACTGAGTACAACAAAGCCATTTGAAGCTGAGACCCCAGAAATGGAGAAAAAAATAAT
GTTTCATGCTACAGTGGCTACACAGACACAGTTCTTCCATGTGAAGGTTTTAAACACCAGCTTGAAGGAG
AAATTCAATGGAAAGAAAATCATCATCATATCAGATTATTTGGAAGCTGATAGTCTCCTAGAGGTCAATG
AAGAATCTACTGTATCTGAAGCTGGTCCTAACCAAACGTTTGAGGTTCCAAATAAAATCATCAACAGAGC
AAAGGAAACTCTGAAGATTGATATTCTTCACAAACAAGCTTCAGGAAATATTGTATATGGGGTATTTATG
CTACATAAGAAAACAGTAAATCAGAAGACCACAATCTACGAAATTCAGGATGATAGAGGAAAAATGGATG
TAGTGGGGACAGGACAATGTCACAATATCCCCTGTGAAGAAGGAGATAAGCTCCAACTTTTCTGCTTTCG
ACTTAGAAAAAAGAACCAGATGTCAAAACTGATTTCAGAAATGCATAGTTTTATCCAGATAAAGAAAAAA
ACAAACTAGGGATCCGGCTGCTAACAAAGCCCGAAAGGAAGCTGAGTTGGCTGCTGCCACCGCTGAGCAA
TAACTAGCATAACCCCTTGGGGCCTCTAAACGGGTCTTGAGGGGTTTTTTGCTGAAAGGAGGAACTATAT
CCGGATATCCCGCAGGAGGCCCGGCAGTACCGGCATAACCAAGCCTATGCCTACAGCATCCAGGGTGACG
GTGCCGA
