[The description below was written by a language model from this plasmid's Addgene catalogue record.]
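Description:
IFI16-(192-393)-HinA-Y218A-Y267A is a bacterial expression plasmid built on the Novagen pET15b backbone (about 5.7 kb without insert) for producing a mutant fragment of human interferon-inducible protein 16 (IFI16, also known as IFNGIP1 or PYHIN2) in E. coli. It is recorded as a high-copy plasmid selected with ampicillin. Routine propagation is in a cloning strain such as DH5alpha, while the depositor notes indicate a BL21(DE3)-type, codon-supplemented strain for protein production. No feature table accompanies the record, so details of the origin and other backbone elements are not listed beyond what the pET15b name implies.

The roughly 600 bp insert encodes residues 192–393 of IFI16, corresponding to the HinA domain, and carries two tyrosine-to-alanine substitutions, Y218A and Y267A. It was placed between the NdeI and BamHI sites, both of which remain intact, so the coding sequence is fused in frame to the N-terminal His tag supplied by the backbone. Transcription is driven by the T7 promoter, which requires a host that supplies T7 RNA polymerase, as DE3 lysogens do under IPTG-inducible control. The His tag allows purification of the recombinant domain by immobilised metal affinity chromatography.

The associated publication concerns structural and biochemical analysis of IFI16 and its interaction with the tumour suppressor p53. This suggests the double mutant serves as a comparison to the wild-type HinA domain in binding or structural studies, although the record does not state the specific functional effect of the two substitutions.
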