Addgene plasmid #35059: IFI16-(192-393)-HinA-Y218A-Y267A
Depositing lab: Cheryl Arrowsmith. Depositing organization: University Health Network. Publication: Interferon-inducible protein 16: insight into the interaction with tumor suppressor p53. Liao JC, Lam R, Brazda V, Duan S, Ravichandran M, Ma J, Xiao T, Tempel W, Zuo X, Wang YX, Chirgadze NY, Arrowsmith CH. Structure. 2011 Mar 9;19(3):418-29. 10.1016/j.str.2010.12.015 PubMed 21397192.
Backbone
  Vector backbone: pET15b
  Backbone manufacturer: Novagen
  Backbone size w/o insert (bp): 5700
Growth in bacteria
  Bacterial resistance: Ampicillin, 100 μg/mL
  Growth temperature: 37°C
  Growth strain: DH5alpha
  Growth instructions: induce culture at OD600=0.8 with 1mM IPTG, 15oC overnight
  Copy number: High Copy
Gene/Insert
  Gene/Insert name: IFI16-(192-393)-HinA
  Species: H. sapiens (human)
  Insert size (bp): 603
  Mutation: Contains HinA domain: aa 192-393; Y218A and Y267A mutationson
  Entrez Gene: IFI16 (a.k.a. IFNGIP1, PYHIN2)
  Promoter: T7
  Tag / fusion protein: His (N terminal on backbone)
  Cloning method: Restriction Enzyme; 5′ cloning site NdeI (not destroyed); 3′ cloning site BamHI (not destroyed)
  Sequencing primers: 5′ T7; 3′ T7-term
Terms and licenses: Academic/Nonprofit Terms; Industry Terms: Not Available to Industry
Depositor comments: Growth conditions for protein production: BL21DE3-Codon-plus-RIL
How to cite: IFI16-(192-393)-HinA-Y218A-Y267A was a gift from Cheryl Arrowsmith (Addgene plasmid # 35059 ; http://n2t.net/addgene:35059 ; RRID:Addgene_35059)
